LOCUS       Exported 5369 bp ds-DNA circular SYN 12-MAY-2021
DEFINITION  synthetic circular DNA
ACCESSION   .
VERSION     .
KEYWORDS    pQTEV- PRDX2
SOURCE      synthetic DNA construct
  ORGANISM  synthetic DNA construct
REFERENCE   1 (bases 1 to 5369)
  AUTHORS   Bussow K, Scheich C, Sievert V, Harttig U, Schultz J, Simon B, Bork
            P, Lehrach H, Heinemann U
  TITLE     Structural genomics of human proteins--target selection and
            generation of a public catalogue of expression clones.
  JOURNAL   Microb Cell Fact. 2005 Jul 5. 4():21.
  PUBMED    15998469
REFERENCE   2 (bases 1 to 5369)
  AUTHORS   .
  TITLE     Direct Submission
  JOURNAL   Exported May 12, 2021 from SnapGene Server 1.1.58
            http://www.snapgene.com
FEATURES             Location/Qualifiers
     source          1..5369
                     /organism="synthetic DNA construct"
                     /mol_type="other DNA"
     promoter        10..54
                     /label=T5 promoter
                     /note="bacteriophage T5 promoter for E. coli RNA
                     polymerase, with embedded lac operator"
     protein_bind    30..46
                     /label=lac operator
                     /bound_moiety="lac repressor encoded by lacI"
                     /note="The lac repressor binds to the lac operator to
                     inhibit transcription in E. coli. This inhibition can be
                     relieved by adding lactose or
                     isopropyl-beta-D-thiogalactopyranoside (IPTG)."
     protein_bind    62..78
                     /label=lac operator
                     /bound_moiety="lac repressor encoded by lacI"
                     /note="The lac repressor binds to the lac operator to
                     inhibit transcription in E. coli. This inhibition can be
                     relieved by adding lactose or
                     isopropyl-beta-D-thiogalactopyranoside (IPTG)."
     RBS             97..108
                     /note="strong bacterial ribosome binding site (Elowitz and
                     Leibler, 2000)"
     CDS             121..141
                     /codon_start=1
                     /product="6xHis affinity tag"
                     /label=7xHis
                     /translation="HHHHHHH"
     CDS             166..186
                     /codon_start=1
                     /product="tobacco etch virus (TEV) protease recognition and
                     cleavage site"
                     /label=TEV site
                     /translation="ENLYFQG"
     terminator      826..920
                     /label=lambda t0 terminator
                     /note="transcription terminator from phage lambda"
     CDS             964..1623
                     /codon_start=1
                     /gene="cat"
                     /product="chloramphenicol acetyltransferase"
                     /label=CmR
                     /note="confers resistance to chloramphenicol"
                     /translation="MEKKITGYTTVDISQWHRKEHFEAFQSVAQCTYNQTVQLDITAFL
                     KTVKKNKHKFYPAFIHILARLMNAHPEFRMAMKDGELVIWDSVHPCYTVFHEQTETFSS
                     LWSEYHDDFRQFLHIYSQDVACYGENLAYFPKGFIENMFFVSANPWVSFTSFDLNVANM
                     DNFFAPVFTMGKYYTQGDKVLMPLAIQVHHAVCDGFHVGRMLNELQQYCDEWQGGA"
     primer_bind     complement(1030..1049)
                     /label=CAT-R
                     /note="Chloramphenicol resistance gene, reverse primer"
     terminator      1688..1774
                     /gene="Escherichia coli rrnB"
                     /label=rrnB T1 terminator
                     /note="transcription terminator T1 from the E. coli rrnB
                     gene"
     CDS             complement(1867..2949)
                     /codon_start=1
                     /gene="lacI"
                     /product="lac repressor"
                     /label=lacI
                     /note="The lac repressor binds to the lac operator to
                     inhibit transcription in E. coli. This inhibition can be
                     relieved by adding lactose or
                     isopropyl-beta-D-thiogalactopyranoside (IPTG)."
                     /translation="MKPVTLYDVAEYAGVSYQTVSRVVNQASHVSAKTREKVEAAMAEL
                     NYIPNRVAQQLAGKQSLLIGVATSSLALHAPSQIVAAIKSRADQLGASVVVSMVERSGV
                     EACKAAVHNLLAQRVSGLIINYPLDDQDAIAVEAACTNVPALFLDVSDQTPINSIIFSH
                     EDGTRLGVEHLVALGHQQIALLAGPLSSVSARLRLAGWHKYLTRNQIQPIAEREGDWSA
                     MSGFQQTMQMLNEGIVPTAMLVANDQMALGAMRAITESGLRVGADISVVGYDDTEDSSC
                     YIPPLTTIKQDFRLLGQTSVDRLLQLSQGQAVKGNQLLPVSLVKRKTTLAPNTQTASPR
                     ALADSLMQLARQVSRLESGQ"
     primer_bind     2911..2930
                     /label=LacI-R
                     /note="LacI, reverse primer"
     promoter        complement(2950..3027)
                     /gene="lacI (mutant)"
                     /label=lacIq promoter
                     /note="In the lacIq allele, a single base change in the
                     promoter boosts expression of the lacI gene about 10-fold."
     primer_bind     complement(3111..3133)
                     /label=pGEX 3'
                     /note="pGEX vectors, reverse primer"
     misc_feature    3219..3359
                     /label=bom
                     /note="basis of mobility region from pBR322"
     primer_bind     3274..3293
                     /label=pRS-marker
                     /note="pRS vectors, use to sequence yeast selectable
                     marker"
     primer_bind     complement(3374..3391)
                     /label=L4440
                     /note="L4440 vector, forward primer"
     rep_origin      complement(3545..4133)
                     /direction=LEFT
                     /label=ori
                     /note="high-copy-number ColE1/pMB1/pBR322/pUC origin of
                     replication"
     primer_bind     complement(3625..3644)
                     /label=pBR322ori-F
                     /note="pBR322 origin, forward primer"
     CDS             complement(4304..5164)
                     /codon_start=1
                     /gene="bla"
                     /product="beta-lactamase"
                     /label=AmpR
                     /note="confers resistance to ampicillin, carbenicillin, and
                     related antibiotics"
                     /translation="MSIQHFRVALIPFFAAFCLPVFAHPETLVKVKDAEDQLGARVGYI
                     ELDLNSGKILESFRPEERFPMMSTFKVLLCGAVLSRIDAGQEQLGRRIHYSQNDLVEYS
                     PVTEKHLTDGMTVRELCSAAITMSDNTAANLLLTTIGGPKELTAFLHNMGDHVTRLDRW
                     EPELNEAIPNDERDTTMPVAMATTLRKLLTGELLTLASRQQLIDWMEADKVAGPLLRSA
                     LPAGWFIADKSGAGERGSRGIIAALGPDGKPSRIVVIYTTGSQATMDERNRQIAEIGAS
                     LIKHW"
     primer_bind     4927..4946
                     /label=Amp-R
                     /note="Ampicillin resistance gene, reverse primer"
     promoter        complement(5165..5269)
                     /gene="bla"
                     /label=AmpR promoter
     primer_bind     5337..5355
                     /label=pBRforEco
                     /note="pBR322 vectors, upsteam of EcoRI site, forward
                     primer"
ORIGIN
        1 ctcgagaaat cataaaaaat ttatttgctt tgtgagcgga taacaattat aatagattca
       61 attgtgagcg gataacaatt tcacacagaa ttcattaaag aggagaaatt aactatgaaa
      121 catcaccatc accatcacca tagcgattac gacatcccca ctactgagaa tctttatttt
      181 cagggatccg cctccggtaa cgcgcgcatc ggaaagccag cccctgactt caaggccaca
      241 gcggtggttg atggcgcctt caaagaggtg aagctgtcgg actacaaagg gaagtacgtg
      301 gtcctctttt tctaccctct ggacttcacc tttgtgtgcc ccaccgagat catcgcgttc
      361 agcaaccgtg cagaggactt ccgcaagctg ggctgtgaag tgctgggcgt ctcggtggac
      421 tctcagttca cccacctggc ttggatcaac accccccgga aagagggagg cttgggcccc
      481 ctgaacatcc ccctgcttgc tgacgtgacc agacgcttgt ctgaggatta cggcgtgctg
      541 aaaacagatg agggcattgc ctacaggggc ctctttatca tcgatggcaa gggtgtcctt
      601 cgccagatca ctgttaatga tttgcctgtg ggacgctccg tggatgaggc tctgcggctg
      661 gtccaggcct tccagtacac agacgagcat ggggaagttt gtcccgctgg ctggaagcct
      721 ggcagtgaca cgattaagcc caacgtggat gacagcaagg aatatttctc caaacacaat
      781 taggcggccg ctcgacctgc agccaagctt aattagctga gcttggactc ctgttgatag
      841 atccagtaat gacctcagaa ctccatctgg atttgttcag aacgctcggt tgccgccggg
      901 cgttttttat tggtgagaat ccaagctagc ttggcgagat tttcaggagc taaggaagct
      961 aaaatggaga aaaaaatcac tggatatacc accgttgata tatcccaatg gcatcgtaaa
     1021 gaacattttg aggcatttca gtcagttgct caatgtacct ataaccagac cgttcagctg
     1081 gatattacgg cctttttaaa gaccgtaaag aaaaataagc acaagtttta tccggccttt
     1141 attcacattc ttgcccgcct gatgaatgct catccggaat ttcgtatggc aatgaaagac
     1201 ggtgagctgg tgatatggga tagtgttcac ccttgttaca ccgttttcca tgagcaaact
     1261 gaaacgtttt catcgctctg gagtgaatac cacgacgatt tccggcagtt tctacacata
     1321 tattcgcaag atgtggcgtg ttacggtgaa aacctggcct atttccctaa agggtttatt
     1381 gagaatatgt ttttcgtctc agccaatccc tgggtgagtt tcaccagttt tgatttaaac
     1441 gtggccaata tggacaactt cttcgccccc gttttcacca tgggcaaata ttatacgcaa
     1501 ggcgacaagg tgctgatgcc gctggcgatt caggttcatc atgccgtttg tgatggcttc
     1561 catgtcggca gaatgcttaa tgaattacaa cagtactgcg atgagtggca gggcggggcg
     1621 taattttttt aaggcagtta ttggtgccct taaacgcctg gggtaatgac tctctagctt
     1681 gaggcatcaa ataaaacgaa aggctcagtc gaaagactgg gcctttcgtt ttatctgttg
     1741 tttgtcggtg aacgctctcc tgagtaggac aaatccgccc tctagattac gtgcagtcga
     1801 tgataagctg tcaaacatga gaattgtgcc taatgagtga gctaacttac attaattgcg
     1861 ttgcgctcac tgcccgcttt ccagtcggga aacctgtcgt gccagctgca ttaatgaatc
     1921 ggccaacgcg cggggagagg cggtttgcgt attgggcgcc agggtggttt ttcttttcac
     1981 cagtgagacg ggcaacagct gattgccctt caccgcctgg ccctgagaga gttgcagcaa
     2041 gcggtccacg ctggtttgcc ccagcaggcg aaaatcctgt ttgatggtgg ttaacggcgg
     2101 gatataacat gagctgtctt cggtatcgtc gtatcccact accgagatat ccgcaccaac
     2161 gcgcagcccg gactcggtaa tggcgcgcat tgcgcccagc gccatctgat cgttggcaac
     2221 cagcatcgca gtgggaacga tgccctcatt cagcatttgc atggtttgtt gaaaaccgga
     2281 catggcactc cagtcgcctt cccgttccgc tatcggctga atttgattgc gagtgagata
     2341 tttatgccag ccagccagac gcagacgcgc cgagacagaa cttaatgggc ccgctaacag
     2401 cgcgatttgc tggtgaccca atgcgaccag atgctccacg cccagtcgcg taccgtcttc
     2461 atgggagaaa ataatactgt tgatgggtgt ctggtcagag acatcaagaa ataacgccgg
     2521 aacattagtg caggcagctt ccacagcaat ggcatcctgg tcatccagcg gatagttaat
     2581 gatcagccca ctgacgcgtt gcgcgagaag attgtgcacc gccgctttac aggcttcgac
     2641 gccgcttcgt tctaccatcg acaccaccac gctggcaccc agttgatcgg cgcgagattt
     2701 aatcgccgcg acaatttgcg acggcgcgtg cagggccaga ctggaggtgg caacgccaat
     2761 cagcaacgac tgtttgcccg ccagttgttg tgccacgcgg ttgggaatgt aattcagctc
     2821 cgccatcgcc gcttccactt tttcccgcgt tttcgcagaa acgtggctgg cctggttcac
     2881 cacgcgggaa acggtctgat aagagacacc ggcatactct gcgacatcgt ataacgttac
     2941 tggtttcaca ttcaccaccc tgaattgact ctcttccggg cgctatcatg ccataccgcg
     3001 aaaggttttg caccattcga tggtgtcgga atttcgggca gcgttgggtc ctggccacgg
     3061 gtgcgcatga tctagagctg cctcgcgcgt ttcggtgatg acggtgaaaa cctctgacac
     3121 atgcagctcc cggagacggt cacagcttgt ctgtaagcgg atgccgggag cagacaagcc
     3181 cgtcagggcg cgtcagcggg tgttggcggg tgtcggggcg cagccatgac ccagtcacgt
     3241 agcgatagcg gagtgtatac tggcttaact atgcggcatc agagcagatt gtactgagag
     3301 tgcaccacat gcggtgtgaa ataccgcaca gatgcgtaag gagaaaatac cgcatcaggc
     3361 gctcttccgc ttcctcgctc actgactcgc tgcgctcggt cgttcggctg cggcgagcgg
     3421 tatcagctca ctcaaaggcg gtaatacggt tatccacaga atcaggggat aacgcaggaa
     3481 agaacatgtg agcaaaaggc cagcaaaagg ccaggaaccg taaaaaggcc gcgttgctgg
     3541 cgtttttcca taggctccgc ccccctgacg agcatcacaa aaatcgacgc tcaagtcaga
     3601 ggtggcgaaa cccgacagga ctataaagat accaggcgtt tccccctgga agctccctcg
     3661 tgcgctctcc tgttccgacc ctgccgctta ccggatacct gtccgccttt ctcccttcgg
     3721 gaagcgtggc gctttctcat agctcacgct gtaggtatct cagttcggtg taggtcgttc
     3781 gctccaagct gggctgtgtg cacgaacccc ccgttcagcc cgaccgctgc gccttatccg
     3841 gtaactatcg tcttgagtcc aacccggtaa gacacgactt atcgccactg gcagcagcca
     3901 ctggtaacag gattagcaga gcgaggtatg taggcggtgc tacagagttc ttgaagtggt
     3961 ggcctaacta cggctacact agaaggacag tatttggtat ctgcgctctg ctgaagccag
     4021 ttaccttcgg aaaaagagtt ggtagctctt gatccggcaa acaaaccacc gctggtagcg
     4081 gtggtttttt tgtttgcaag cagcagatta cgcgcagaaa aaaaggatct caagaagatc
     4141 ctttgatctt ttctacgggg tctgacgctc agtggaacga aaactcacgt taagggattt
     4201 tggtcatgag attatcaaaa aggatcttca cctagatcct tttaaattaa aaatgaagtt
     4261 ttaaatcaat ctaaagtata tatgagtaaa cttggtctga cagttaccaa tgcttaatca
     4321 gtgaggcacc tatctcagcg atctgtctat ttcgttcatc catagttgcc tgactccccg
     4381 tcgtgtagat aactacgata cgggagggct taccatctgg ccccagtgct gcaatgatac
     4441 cgcgagaccc acgctcaccg gctccagatt tatcagcaat aaaccagcca gccggaaggg
     4501 ccgagcgcag aagtggtcct gcaactttat ccgcctccat ccagtctatt aattgttgcc
     4561 gggaagctag agtaagtagt tcgccagtta atagtttgcg caacgttgtt gccattgcta
     4621 caggcatcgt ggtgtcacgc tcgtcgtttg gtatggcttc attcagctcc ggttcccaac
     4681 gatcaaggcg agttacatga tcccccatgt tgtgcaaaaa agcggttagc tccttcggtc
     4741 ctccgatcgt tgtcagaagt aagttggccg cagtgttatc actcatggtt atggcagcac
     4801 tgcataattc tcttactgtc atgccatccg taagatgctt ttctgtgact ggtgagtact
     4861 caaccaagtc attctgagaa tagtgtatgc ggcgaccgag ttgctcttgc ccggcgtcaa
     4921 tacgggataa taccgcgcca catagcagaa ctttaaaagt gctcatcatt ggaaaacgtt
     4981 cttcggggcg aaaactctca aggatcttac cgctgttgag atccagttcg atgtaaccca
     5041 ctcgtgcacc caactgatct tcagcatctt ttactttcac cagcgtttct gggtgagcaa
     5101 aaacaggaag gcaaaatgcc gcaaaaaagg gaataagggc gacacggaaa tgttgaatac
     5161 tcatactctt cctttttcaa tattattgaa gcatttatca gggttattgt ctcatgagcg
     5221 gatacatatt tgaatgtatt tagaaaaata aacaaatagg ggttccgcgc acatttcccc
     5281 gaaaagtgcc acctgacgtc taagaaacca ttattatcat gacattaacc tataaaaata
     5341 ggcgtatcac gaggcccttt cgtcttcac
//
