[The description below was written by a language model from this plasmid's Addgene catalogue record and the feature table of its GenBank file.]
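Description:
pQTEV-PRDX2 is a bacterial expression plasmid for producing human peroxiredoxin 2 (PRDX2) as a cleavable His-tagged protein in E. coli. The pQTEV backbone is derived from Qiagen pQE-2 and replicates from a ColE1/pMB1-type origin, with a pBR322 bom region also present. It is selected with ampicillin through the beta-lactamase gene. The feature table also annotates a chloramphenicol acetyltransferase coding sequence between the lambda t0 and rrnB T1 terminators, but the depositor notes that this sequence is inactive in pQTEV and does not serve as a marker. The full construct is 5369 bp.

Expression is driven by a bacteriophage T5 promoter, which is recognised by the host E. coli RNA polymerase. It is controlled by two lac operators, one embedded in the promoter and one just downstream. The plasmid carries its own lacI gene under the lacIq promoter, so repression is supplied in cis and relieved by IPTG. A strong ribosome binding site precedes an N-terminal polyhistidine tag (labelled 7xHis) followed by a TEV protease recognition site. This arrangement allows metal-affinity purification and later removal of the tag. The 669 bp PRDX2 insert was cloned between BamHI and NotI sites, both retained, downstream of the TEV site and upstream of the lambda t0 terminator. The insert itself is not annotated as a feature in the GenBank record.

The clone is supplied in the Rosetta strain, which carries a separate chloramphenicol-resistant plasmid, pRARE, providing rare tRNAs to support overexpression of recombinant proteins. It belongs to a public catalogue of human protein expression clones generated for structural genomics.
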