Addgene plasmid #31338: pQTEV- PRDX2
Depositing lab: Konrad Buessow. Depositing organization: Max Planck Institute for Molecular Genetics. Publication: Structural genomics of human proteins--target selection and generation of a public catalogue of expression clones. Bussow K, Scheich C, Sievert V, Harttig U, Schultz J, Simon B, Bork P, Lehrach H, Heinemann U. Microb Cell Fact. 2005 Jul 5;4:21. doi: 10.1186/1475-2859-4-21. PubMed 15998469.
Backbone
  Vector backbone: pQTEV
  Backbone size w/o insert (bp): 4700
  Vector type: Bacterial Expression
Growth in bacteria
  Bacterial resistance: Ampicillin, 100 μg/mL
  Growth temperature: 37°C
  Growth strain: Rosetta
  Copy number: Unknown
Gene/Insert
  Gene/Insert name: PRDX2 (alt name: PSFEp250A042)
  Species: H. sapiens (human)
  Insert size (bp): 669
  GenBank ID: DQ000546
  Entrez Gene: PRDX2 (a.k.a. HEL-S-2a, NKEF-B, NKEFB, PRP, PRX2, PRXII, PTX1, TDPX1, TPX1, TSA)
  Tag / fusion protein: His (N terminal on backbone); TEV (N terminal on backbone)
  Cloning method: Restriction Enzyme; 5′ cloning site BamHI (not destroyed); 3′ cloning site NotI (not destroyed)
  Sequencing primers: 5′ TGAGCGGATAACAATTTCACACAG; 3′ GGCAACCGAGCGTTCTGAAC
Terms and licenses: Academic/Nonprofit Terms; Industry Terms: Not Available to Industry
Depositor comments: The vector pQTEV is derived from Qiagen pQE-2 and contains an inactive chloramphenicol resistance gene sequence. The Rosetta bacterial strain contains an additional plasmid. The second plasmid, pRARE, provides rare tRNAs for overexpression of recombinant proteins. It has 4694 bp and is chloramphenicol resistence.
How to cite: pQTEV- PRDX2 was a gift from Konrad Buessow (Addgene plasmid # 31338 ; http://n2t.net/addgene:31338 ; RRID:Addgene_31338)
