>Addgene plasmid #31338 | pQTEV- PRDX2 | addgene partial sequence | sequence record 60966 | pQE-Fwd 5'-CCCGAAAAGTGCCACCTG-3'
AAAATAGGCGTATCACGAGGCCCTTTCGTCTTCACCTCGAGAAATCATAAAAAATTTATTTGCTTTGTGA
GCGGATAACAATTATAATAGATTCAATTGTGAGCGGATAACAATTTCACACAGAATTCATTAAAGAGGAG
AAATTAACTATGAAACATCACCATCACCATCACCATAGCGATTACGACATCCCCACTACTGAGAATCTTT
ATTTTCAGGGATCCGCCTCCGGTAACGCGCGCATCGGAAAGCCAGCCCCTGACTTCAAGGCCACAGCGGT
GGTTGATGGCGCCTTCAAAGAGGTGAAGCTGTCGGACTACAAAGGGAAGTACGTGGTCCTCTTTTTCTAC
CCTCTGGACTTCACCTTTGTGTGCCCCACCGAGATCATCGCGTTCAGCAACCGTGCAGAGGACTTCCGCA
AGCTGGGCTGTGAAGTGCTGGGCGTCTCGGTGGACTCTCAGTTCACCCACCTGGCTTGGATCAACACCCC
CCGGAAAGAGGGAGGCTTGGGCCCCCTGAACATCCCCCTGCTTGCTGACGTGACCAGACGCTTGTCTGAG
GATTACGGCGTGCTGAAAACAGATGAGGGCATTGCCTACAGGGGCCTCTTTATCATCGATGGCAAGGGTG
TCCTTCGCCAGATCACTGTTAATGATTTGCCTGTGGGACGCTCCGTGGATGAGGCTCTGCGGCTGGTCCA
GGCCTTCCAGTACACAGACGAGCATGGGGAAGTTTGTCCCGCTGGCTGGAAGCCTGGCAGTGACACGATT
AAGCCCAACGTGGATGACAGCAAGGAATATTTCTCCAAACACAATTAGGCTGGCTAACGGATAGTGAGCT
TGTGC
